Addgene plasmid #167214: pJBL7043
Purpose: overexpression of ArsR in E. coli for cell-free arsenic sensing
Depositing lab: Julius Lucks. Depositing organization: Northwestern University.
Backbone
  Vector backbone: pJL1
  Vector type: Bacterial Expression
Growth in bacteria
  Bacterial resistance: Kanamycin, 50 μg/mL
  Growth temperature: 37°C
  Growth strain: DH5alpha
  Copy number: High Copy
Gene/Insert
  Gene/Insert name: ArsR EP3
  Species: Other
  Cloning method: Gibson Cloning
Terms and licenses: Academic/Nonprofit Terms; Industry Terms: Not Available to Industry
How to cite: pJBL7043 was a gift from Julius Lucks (Addgene plasmid # 167214 ; http://n2t.net/addgene:167214 ; RRID:Addgene_167214)
