[The description below was written by a language model from this plasmid's Addgene catalogue record and pLannotate feature annotations shown in this document.]
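Description:
pJBL7043 is a compact bacterial expression plasmid (about 2.1 kb) built on the pJL1 backbone, a minimal T7-driven vector. It replicates at high copy in E. coli from a ColE1/pUC-type origin and is selected with kanamycin through an aminoglycoside phosphotransferase (aph(3')-Ia) gene, which lies on the opposite strand from the expression cassette.

The payload, inserted by Gibson cloning, is listed as "ArsR EP3", a version of the arsenic-responsive transcriptional repressor ArsR. The record does not explain what the EP3 designation means, and it gives the species only as "Other". The automated annotation matches part of the open reading frame to arsR2 of Pseudomonas putida, though only as a partial hit. Expression is controlled by a bacteriophage T7 promoter followed by the efficient T7 gene 10 ribosome binding site, and transcription ends at a T7 terminator, so a source of T7 RNA polymerase is needed. A short segment just upstream of the terminator is annotated as a fragment of the SET1 solubility tag derived from T7 gene 10B. Because it is a small partial match in the region next to the terminator, it may be backbone sequence rather than a functional fusion tag, and the record does not settle this.

According to the deposit, the plasmid is used to overexpress ArsR in E. coli for cell-free arsenic sensing. In such systems, the repressor is generally supplied to a cell-free reaction, where it would hold a reporter template off until arsenic releases it. The reporter construct is not part of this plasmid.
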