Features (pLannotate 1.2.2; 7 found; start..end, strand, type, name):
     17..605     +  rep_origin     ori: high-copy-number ColE1/pMB1/pBR322/pUC origin of replication
    633..651     +  promoter       T7 promoter: promoter for bacteriophage T7 RNA polymerase
    683..705     +  RBS            RBS: efficient ribosome binding site from bacteriophage T7 gene 10 (Olins and Rangwala, 1989)
    740..1003    +  CDS            arsR2 (fragment): ARSR2_PSEPK - Also known as arsR-II
   1093..1142    +  CDS            SET1 (fragment): solubility-enhancement tag derived from T7 phage gene 10B
   1150..1197    +  terminator     T7 terminator: transcription terminator for bacteriophage T7 RNA polymerase
   1215..2030    -  CDS            KanR: aminoglycoside phosphotransferase; aph(3')-Ia; confers resistance to kanamycin in bacteria or G418 (Geneticin®) in eukaryotes
>Addgene plasmid #167214 | pJBL7043 | addgene full sequence | sequence record 331005 | Addgene NGS Result
AGATCAAAGGATCTTCTTGAGATCCTTTTTTTCTGCGCGTAATCTGCTGCTTGCAAACAAAAAAACCACC
GCTACCAGCGGTGGTTTGTTTGCCGGATCAAGAGCTACCAACTCTTTTTCCGAAGGTAACTGGCTTCAGC
AGAGCGCAGATACCAAATACTGTTCTTCTAGTGTAGCCGTAGTTAGGCCACCACTTCAAGAACTCTGTAG
CACCGCCTACATACCTCGCTCTGCTAATCCTGTTACCAGTGGCTGCTGCCAGTGGCGATAAGTCGTGTCT
TACCGGGTTGGACTCAAGACGATAGTTACCGGATAAGGCGCAGCGGTCGGGCTGAACGGGGGGTTCGTGC
ACACAGCCCAGCTTGGAGCGAACGACCTACACCGAACTGAGATACCTACAGCGTGAGCTATGAGAAAGCG
CCACGCTTCCCGAAGGGAGAAAGGCGGACAGGTATCCGGTAAGCGGCAGGGTCGGAACAGGAGAGCGCAC
GAGGGAGCTTCCAGGGGGAAACGCCTGGTATCTTTATAGTCCTGTCGGGTTTCGCCACCTCTGACTTGAG
CGTCGATTTTTGTGATGCTCGTCAGGGGGGCGGAGCCTATGGAAAAACGCCAGCAACGCGATCCCGCGAA
ATTAATACGACTCACTATAGGGAGACCACAACGGTTTCCCTCTAGAAATAATTTTGTTTAACTTTAAGAA
GGAGATATACATAAAGAGGAGAAATACTAGATGTGGCAACTAACACCACTTCAGTTATTTAAAAACCTGT
CCGATGAAACCCGTTTGGGTATCGTGTTGTTGCTCAGGGAGATGGGAGAATTGTGCGTGTGTGATCTTTG
CATGGCACTGGATCAATCACAGCCCAAAATATCCCGTCATCTGGCGATGCTACGGGTAAGTGGAATCCTT
CTGGATCGTAAACAGGGAAAATGGGTTCACTACCGCTTATCACCCCATATTCCTTCATGGGCCGCCCAGA
TTATAGAGCAGGCCTGGTTAAGCCAACAGGACGACGTTCAGGTCATCGCACGCAAGCTGGCTTCAGTTAA
CTGCTCCGGTAGCAGTAAGGCTGTCTGCATCTAAGTCGACCGGCTGCTAACAAAGCCCGAAAGGAAGCTG
AGTTGGCTGCTGCCACCGCTGAGCAATAACTAGCATAACCCCTTGGGGCCTCTAAACGGGTCTTGAGGGG
TTTTTTGCTGAAAGCCAATTCTGATTAGAAAAACTCATCGAGCATCAAATGAAACTGCAATTTATTCATA
TCAGGATTATCAATACCATATTTTTGAAAAAGCCGTTTCTGTAATGAAGGAGAAAACTCACCGAGGCAGT
TCCATAGGATGGCAAGATCCTGGTATCGGTCTGCGATTCCGACTCGTCCAACATCAATACAACCTATTAA
TTTCCCCTCGTCAAAAATAAGGTTATCAAGTGAGAAATCACCATGAGTGACGACTGAATCCGGTGAGAAT
GGCAAAAGCTTATGCATTTCTTTCCAGACTTGTTCAACAGGCCAGCCATTACGCTCGTCATCAAAATCAC
TCGCATCAACCAAACCGTTATTCATTCGTGATTGCGCCTGAGCGAGACGAAATACGCGATCGCTGTTAAA
AGGACAATTACAAACAGGAATCGAATGCAACCGGCGCAGGAACACTGCCAGCGCATCAACAATATTTTCA
CCTGAATCAGGATATTCTTCTAATACCTGGAATGCTGTTTTCCCGGGGATCGCAGTGGTGAGTAACCATG
CATCATCAGGAGTACGGATAAAATGCTTGATGGTCGGAAGAGGCATAAATTCCGTCAGCCAGTTTAGTCT
GACCATCTCATCTGTAACATCATTGGCAACGCTACCTTTGCCATGTTTCAGAAACAACTCTGGCGCATCG
GGCTTCCCATACAATCGATAGATTGTCGCACCTGATTGCCCGACATTATCGCGAGCCCATTTATACCCAT
ATAAATCAGCATCCATGTTGGAATTTAATCGCGGCTTCGAGCAAGACGTTTCCCGTTGAATATGGCTCAT
AACACCCCTTGTATTACTGTTTATGTAAGCAGACAGTTTTATTGTTCATGATGATATATTTTTATCTTGT
GCAATGTAACATCAGAGATTTTGAGACACAACGTG
